>Addgene plasmid #165587 | px330 CBP gRNA | depositor full sequence | sequence record 321854 | px330 CBP gRNA sequence 8509 bps
GAGGGCCTATTTCCCATGATTCCTTCATATTTGCATATACGATACAAGGCTGTTAGAGAGATAATTGGAA
TTAATTTGACTGTAAACACAAAGATATTAGTACAAAATACGTGACGTAGAAAGTAATAATTTCTTGGGTA
GTTTGCAGTTTTAAAATTATGTTTTAAAATGGACTATCATATGCTTACCGTAACTTGAAAGTATTTCGAT
TTCTTGGCTTTATATATCTTGTGGAAAGGACGAAACACCGCCATTGGGGATCAGCTCATCGTTTTAGAGC
TAGAAATAGCAAGTTAAAATAAGGCTAGTCCGTTATCAACTTGAAAAAGTGGCACCGAGTCGGTGCTTTT
TTGTTTTAGAGCTAGAAATAGCAAGTTAAAATAAGGCTAGTCCGTTTTTAGCGCGTGCGCCAATTCTGCA
GACAAATGGCTCTAGAGGTACCCGTTACATAACTTACGGTAAATGGCCCGCCTGGCTGACCGCCCAACGA
CCCCCGCCCATTGACGTCAATAGTAACGCCAATAGGGACTTTCCATTGACGTCAATGGGTGGAGTATTTA
CGGTAAACTGCCCACTTGGCAGTACATCAAGTGTATCATATGCCAAGTACGCCCCCTATTGACGTCAATG
ACGGTAAATGGCCCGCCTGGCATTGTGCCCAGTACATGACCTTATGGGACTTTCCTACTTGGCAGTACAT
CTACGTATTAGTCATCGCTATTACCATGGTCGAGGTGAGCCCCACGTTCTGCTTCACTCTCCCCATCTCC
CCCCCCTCCCCACCCCCAATTTTGTATTTATTTATTTTTTAATTATTTTGTGCAGCGATGGGGGCGGGGG
GGGGGGGGGGGCGCGCGCCAGGCGGGGCGGGGCGGGGCGAGGGGCGGGGCGGGGCGAGGCGGAGAGGTGC
GGCGGCAGCCAATCAGAGCGGCGCGCTCCGAAAGTTTCCTTTTATGGCGAGGCGGCGGCGGCGGCGGCCC
TATAAAAAGCGAAGCGCGCGGCGGGCGGGAGTCGCTGCGACGCTGCCTTCGCCCCGTGCCCCGCTCCGCC
GCCGCCTCGCGCCGCCCGCCCCGGCTCTGACTGACCGCGTTACTCCCACAGGTGAGCGGGCGGGACGGCC
CTTCTCCTCCGGGCTGTAATTAGCTGAGCAAGAGGTAAGGGTTTAAGGGATGGTTGGTTGGTGGGGTATT
AATGTTTAATTACCTGGAGCACCTGCCTGAAATCACTTTTTTTCAGGTTGGACCGGTGCCACCATGGACT
ATAAGGACCACGACGGAGACTACAAGGATCATGATATTGATTACAAAGACGATGACGATAAGATGGCCCC
AAAGAAGAAGCGGAAGGTCGGTATCCACGGAGTCCCAGCAGCCGACAAGAAGTACAGCATCGGCCTGGAC
ATCGGCACCAACTCTGTGGGCTGGGCCGTGATCACCGACGAGTACAAGGTGCCCAGCAAGAAATTCAAGG
TGCTGGGCAACACCGACCGGCACAGCATCAAGAAGAACCTGATCGGAGCCCTGCTGTTCGACAGCGGCGA
AACAGCCGAGGCCACCCGGCTGAAGAGAACCGCCAGAAGAAGATACACCAGACGGAAGAACCGGATCTGC
TATCTGCAAGAGATCTTCAGCAACGAGATGGCCAAGGTGGACGACAGCTTCTTCCACAGACTGGAAGAGT
CCTTCCTGGTGGAAGAGGATAAGAAGCACGAGCGGCACCCCATCTTCGGCAACATCGTGGACGAGGTGGC
CTACCACGAGAAGTACCCCACCATCTACCACCTGAGAAAGAAACTGGTGGACAGCACCGACAAGGCCGAC
CTGCGGCTGATCTATCTGGCCCTGGCCCACATGATCAAGTTCCGGGGCCACTTCCTGATCGAGGGCGACC
TGAACCCCGACAACAGCGACGTGGACAAGCTGTTCATCCAGCTGGTGCAGACCTACAACCAGCTGTTCGA
GGAAAACCCCATCAACGCCAGCGGCGTGGACGCCAAGGCCATCCTGTCTGCCAGACTGAGCAAGAGCAGA
CGGCTGGAAAATCTGATCGCCCAGCTGCCCGGCGAGAAGAAGAATGGCCTGTTCGGAAACCTGATTGCCC
TGAGCCTGGGCCTGACCCCCAACTTCAAGAGCAACTTCGACCTGGCCGAGGATGCCAAACTGCAGCTGAG
CAAGGACACCTACGACGACGACCTGGACAACCTGCTGGCCCAGATCGGCGACCAGTACGCCGACCTGTTT
CTGGCCGCCAAGAACCTGTCCGACGCCATCCTGCTGAGCGACATCCTGAGAGTGAACACCGAGATCACCA
AGGCCCCCCTGAGCGCCTCTATGATCAAGAGATACGACGAGCACCACCAGGACCTGACCCTGCTGAAAGC
TCTCGTGCGGCAGCAGCTGCCTGAGAAGTACAAAGAGATTTTCTTCGACCAGAGCAAGAACGGCTACGCC
GGCTACATTGACGGCGGAGCCAGCCAGGAAGAGTTCTACAAGTTCATCAAGCCCATCCTGGAAAAGATGG
ACGGCACCGAGGAACTGCTCGTGAAGCTGAACAGAGAGGACCTGCTGCGGAAGCAGCGGACCTTCGACAA
CGGCAGCATCCCCCACCAGATCCACCTGGGAGAGCTGCACGCCATTCTGCGGCGGCAGGAAGATTTTTAC
CCATTCCTGAAGGACAACCGGGAAAAGATCGAGAAGATCCTGACCTTCCGCATCCCCTACTACGTGGGCC
CTCTGGCCAGGGGAAACAGCAGATTCGCCTGGATGACCAGAAAGAGCGAGGAAACCATCACCCCCTGGAA
CTTCGAGGAAGTGGTGGACAAGGGCGCTTCCGCCCAGAGCTTCATCGAGCGGATGACCAACTTCGATAAG
AACCTGCCCAACGAGAAGGTGCTGCCCAAGCACAGCCTGCTGTACGAGTACTTCACCGTGTATAACGAGC
TGACCAAAGTGAAATACGTGACCGAGGGAATGAGAAAGCCCGCCTTCCTGAGCGGCGAGCAGAAAAAGGC
CATCGTGGACCTGCTGTTCAAGACCAACCGGAAAGTGACCGTGAAGCAGCTGAAAGAGGACTACTTCAAG
AAAATCGAGTGCTTCGACTCCGTGGAAATCTCCGGCGTGGAAGATCGGTTCAACGCCTCCCTGGGCACAT
ACCACGATCTGCTGAAAATTATCAAGGACAAGGACTTCCTGGACAATGAGGAAAACGAGGACATTCTGGA
AGATATCGTGCTGACCCTGACACTGTTTGAGGACAGAGAGATGATCGAGGAACGGCTGAAAACCTATGCC
CACCTGTTCGACGACAAAGTGATGAAGCAGCTGAAGCGGCGGAGATACACCGGCTGGGGCAGGCTGAGCC
GGAAGCTGATCAACGGCATCCGGGACAAGCAGTCCGGCAAGACAATCCTGGATTTCCTGAAGTCCGACGG
CTTCGCCAACAGAAACTTCATGCAGCTGATCCACGACGACAGCCTGACCTTTAAAGAGGACATCCAGAAA
GCCCAGGTGTCCGGCCAGGGCGATAGCCTGCACGAGCACATTGCCAATCTGGCCGGCAGCCCCGCCATTA
AGAAGGGCATCCTGCAGACAGTGAAGGTGGTGGACGAGCTCGTGAAAGTGATGGGCCGGCACAAGCCCGA
GAACATCGTGATCGAAATGGCCAGAGAGAACCAGACCACCCAGAAGGGACAGAAGAACAGCCGCGAGAGA
ATGAAGCGGATCGAAGAGGGCATCAAAGAGCTGGGCAGCCAGATCCTGAAAGAACACCCCGTGGAAAACA
CCCAGCTGCAGAACGAGAAGCTGTACCTGTACTACCTGCAGAATGGGCGGGATATGTACGTGGACCAGGA
ACTGGACATCAACCGGCTGTCCGACTACGATGTGGACCATATCGTGCCTCAGAGCTTTCTGAAGGACGAC
TCCATCGACAACAAGGTGCTGACCAGAAGCGACAAGAACCGGGGCAAGAGCGACAACGTGCCCTCCGAAG
AGGTCGTGAAGAAGATGAAGAACTACTGGCGGCAGCTGCTGAACGCCAAGCTGATTACCCAGAGAAAGTT
CGACAATCTGACCAAGGCCGAGAGAGGCGGCCTGAGCGAACTGGATAAGGCCGGCTTCATCAAGAGACAG
CTGGTGGAAACCCGGCAGATCACAAAGCACGTGGCACAGATCCTGGACTCCCGGATGAACACTAAGTACG
ACGAGAATGACAAGCTGATCCGGGAAGTGAAAGTGATCACCCTGAAGTCCAAGCTGGTGTCCGATTTCCG
GAAGGATTTCCAGTTTTACAAAGTGCGCGAGATCAACAACTACCACCACGCCCACGACGCCTACCTGAAC
GCCGTCGTGGGAACCGCCCTGATCAAAAAGTACCCTAAGCTGGAAAGCGAGTTCGTGTACGGCGACTACA
AGGTGTACGACGTGCGGAAGATGATCGCCAAGAGCGAGCAGGAAATCGGCAAGGCTACCGCCAAGTACTT
CTTCTACAGCAACATCATGAACTTTTTCAAGACCGAGATTACCCTGGCCAACGGCGAGATCCGGAAGCGG
CCTCTGATCGAGACAAACGGCGAAACCGGGGAGATCGTGTGGGATAAGGGCCGGGATTTTGCCACCGTGC
GGAAAGTGCTGAGCATGCCCCAAGTGAATATCGTGAAAAAGACCGAGGTGCAGACAGGCGGCTTCAGCAA
AGAGTCTATCCTGCCCAAGAGGAACAGCGATAAGCTGATCGCCAGAAAGAAGGACTGGGACCCTAAGAAG
TACGGCGGCTTCGACAGCCCCACCGTGGCCTATTCTGTGCTGGTGGTGGCCAAAGTGGAAAAGGGCAAGT
CCAAGAAACTGAAGAGTGTGAAAGAGCTGCTGGGGATCACCATCATGGAAAGAAGCAGCTTCGAGAAGAA
TCCCATCGACTTTCTGGAAGCCAAGGGCTACAAAGAAGTGAAAAAGGACCTGATCATCAAGCTGCCTAAG
TACTCCCTGTTCGAGCTGGAAAACGGCCGGAAGAGAATGCTGGCCTCTGCCGGCGAACTGCAGAAGGGAA
ACGAACTGGCCCTGCCCTCCAAATATGTGAACTTCCTGTACCTGGCCAGCCACTATGAGAAGCTGAAGGG
CTCCCCCGAGGATAATGAGCAGAAACAGCTGTTTGTGGAACAGCACAAGCACTACCTGGACGAGATCATC
GAGCAGATCAGCGAGTTCTCCAAGAGAGTGATCCTGGCCGACGCTAATCTGGACAAAGTGCTGTCCGCCT
ACAACAAGCACCGGGATAAGCCCATCAGAGAGCAGGCCGAGAATATCATCCACCTGTTTACCCTGACCAA
TCTGGGAGCCCCTGCCGCCTTCAAGTACTTTGACACCACCATCGACCGGAAGAGGTACACCAGCACCAAA
GAGGTGCTGGACGCCACCCTGATCCACCAGAGCATCACCGGCCTGTACGAGACACGGATCGACCTGTCTC
AGCTGGGAGGCGACAAAAGGCCGGCGGCCACGAAAAAGGCCGGCCAGGCAAAAAAGAAAAAGTAAGAATT
CCTAGAGCTCGCTGATCAGCCTCGACTGTGCCTTCTAGTTGCCAGCCATCTGTTGTTTGCCCCTCCCCCG
TGCCTTCCTTGACCCTGGAAGGTGCCACTCCCACTGTCCTTTCCTAATAAAATGAGGAAATTGCATCGCA
TTGTCTGAGTAGGTGTCATTCTATTCTGGGGGGTGGGGTGGGGCAGGACAGCAAGGGGGAGGATTGGGAA
GAGAATAGCAGGCATGCTGGGGAGCGGCCGCAGGAACCCCTAGTGATGGAGTTGGCCACTCCCTCTCTGC
GCGCTCGCTCGCTCACTGAGGCCGGGCGACCAAAGGTCGCCCGACGCCCGGGCTTTGCCCGGGCGGCCTC
AGTGAGCGAGCGAGCGCGCAGCTGCCTGCAGGGGCGCCTGATGCGGTATTTTCTCCTTACGCATCTGTGC
GGTATTTCACACCGCATA
[142 nt withheld, positions 5969-6110]
C
[141 nt withheld, positions 6112-6252]
CCTTTGACGTTGGAGTCCACGTTCTTT
[37 nt withheld, positions 6280-6316]
ACCCTATCTCGGGCTATTCTTTTGATTTATAAGGGATTTTGCCGATTTCGGCCTATTGGTTAAAAAATGA
GCTGATTTAACAAAAATTTAACGCGAATTTTAACAAAATATTAACGTTTACAATTTTATGGTGCACTCTC
AGTACAATCTGCTCTGATGCCGCATAGTTAAGCCAGCCCCGACACCCGCCAACACCCGCTGACGCGCCCT
GACGGGCTTGTCTGCTCCCGGCATCCGCTTACAGACAAGCTGTGACCGTCTCCGGGAGCTGCATGTGTCA
GAGGTTTTCACCGTCATCACCGAAACGCGCGAGACGAAAGGGCCTCGTGATACGCCTATTTTTATAGGTT
AATGTCATGATAATAATGGTTTCTTAGACGTCAGGTGGCACTTTTCGGGGAAATGTGCGCGGAACCCCTA
TTTGTTTATTTTTCTAAATACATTCAAATATGTATCCGCTCATGAGACAATAACCCTGATAAATGCTTCA
ATAATATTGAAAAAGGAAGAGTATGAGTATTCAACATTTCCGTGTCGCCCTTATTCCCTTTTTTGCGGCA
TTTTGCCTTCCTGTTTTTGCTCACCCAGAAACGCTGGTGAAAGTAAAAGATGCTGAAGATCAGTTGGGTG
CACGAGTGGGTTACATCGAACTGGATCTCAACAGCGGTAAGATCCTTGAGAGTTTTCGCCCCGAAGAACG
TTTTCCAATGATGAGCACTTTTAAAGTTCTGCTATGTGGCGCGGTATTATCCCGTATTGACGCCGGGCAA
GAGCAACTCGGTCGCCGCATACACTATTCTCAGAATGACTTGGTTGAGTACTCACCAGTCACAGAAAAGC
ATCTTACGGATGGCATGACAGTAAGAGAATTATGCAGTGCTGCCATAACCATGAGTGATAACACTGCGGC
CAACTTACTTCTGACAACGATCGGAGGACCGAAGGAGCTAACCGCTTTTTTGCACAACATGGGGGATCAT
GTAACTCGCCTTGATCGTTGGGAACCGGAGCTGAATGAAGCCATACCAAACGACGAGCGTGACACCACGA
TGCCTGTAGCAATGGCAACAACGTTGCGCAAACTATTAACTGGCGAACTACTTACTCTAGCTTCCCGGCA
ACAATTAATAGACTGGATGGAGGCGGATAAAGTTGCAGGACCACTTCTGCGCTCGGCCCTTCCGGCTGGC
TGGTTTATTGCTGATAAATCTGGAGCCGGTGAGCGTGGAAGCCGCGGTATCATTGCAGCACTGGGGCCAG
ATGGTAAGCCCTCCCGTATCGTAGTTATCTACACGACGGGGAGTCAGGCAACTATGGATGAACGAAATAG
ACAGATCGCTGAGATAGGTGCCTCACTGATTAAGCATTGGTAACTGTCAGACCAAGTTTACTCATATATA
CTTTAGATTGATTTAAAACTTCATTTTTAATTTAAAAGGATCTAGGTGAAGATCCTTTTTGATAATCTCA
TGACCAAAATCCCTTAACGTGAGTTTTCGTTCCACTGAGCGTCAGACCCCGTAGAAAAGATCAAAGGATC
TTCTTGAGATCCTTTTTTTCTGCGCGTAATCTGCTGCTTGCAAACAAAAAAACCACCGCTACCAGCGGTG
GTTTGTTTGCCGGATCAAGAGCTACCAACTCTTTTTCCGAAGGTAACTGGCTTCAGCAGAGCGCAGATAC
CAAATACTGTCCTTCTAGTGTAGCCGTAGTTAGGCCACCACTTCAAGAACTCTGTAGCACCGCCTACATA
CCTCGCTCTGCTAATCCTGTTACCAGTGGCTGCTGCCAGTGGCGATAAGTCGTGTCTTACCGGGTTGGAC
TCAAGACGATAGTTACCGGATAAGGCGCAGCGGTCGGGCTGAACGGGGGGTTCGTGCACACAGCCCAGCT
TGGAGCGAACGACCTACACCGAACTGAGATACCTACAGCGTGAGCTATGAGAAAGCGCCACGCTTCCCGA
AGGGAGAAAGGCGGACAGGTATCCGGTAAGCGGCAGGGTCGGAACAGGAGAGCGCACGAGGGAGCTTCCA
GGGGGAAACGCCTGGTATCTTTATAGTCCTGTCGGGTTTCGCCACCTCTGACTTGAGCGTCGATTTTTGT
GATGCTCGTCAGGGGGGCGGAGCCTATGGAAAAACGCCAGCAACGCGGCCTTTTTACGGTTCCTGGCCTT
TTGCTGGCCTTTTGCTCACATGT
Features (pLannotate 1.2.2; 18 found; start..end, strand, type, name):
      1..241     +  promoter       U6 promoter: RNA polymerase III promoter for human U6 snRNA
    271..346     +  misc_RNA       gRNA scaffold: guide RNA scaffold for the Streptococcus pyogenes CRISPR/Cas9 system
    353..396     +  misc_RNA       gRNA scaffold (fragment): guide RNA scaffold for the Streptococcus pyogenes CRISPR/Cas9 system
    443..728     +  enhancer       CMV enhancer: human cytomegalovirus immediate early enhancer; contains an 18-bp deletion relative to the standard CMV enhancer
    730..1007    +  promoter       chicken β-actin promoter: No description available
   1008..1236    +  intron         hybrid intron: hybrid between chicken β-actin (CBA) and minute virus of mice (MMV) introns (Gray et al., 2011)
   1374..2975    +  CDS            Cas9(N): N-terminal portion of Streptococcus pyogenes Cas9 (Zetsche et al., 2015)
   2976..5474    +  CDS            Cas9(C): C-terminal portion of Streptococcus pyogenes Cas9 (Zetsche et al., 2015)
   5475..5522    +  CDS            nucleoplasmin NLS: bipartite nuclear localization signal from nucleoplasmin
   5556..5667    +  polyA_signal   bGH poly(A) signal: bovine growth hormone polyadenylation signal
   5772..5912    +  repeat_region  AAV2 ITR: inverted terminal repeat of adeno-associated virus serotype 2 inverted
   5917..5968    -  misc_feature   bom (fragment): basis of mobility region from pBR322
   5987..6367    +  rep_origin     M13 ori (sequence partly withheld): M13 bacteriophage origin of replication; arrow indicates direction of (+) strand synthesis
   6443..6492    -  misc_feature   bom (fragment): basis of mobility region from pBR322
   6594..6629    -  CDS            rop (fragment): Rop protein, which maintains plasmids at low copy number; rop
   6724..6828    +  promoter       AmpR promoter: bla
   6829..7689    +  CDS            AmpR: β-lactamase; bla; confers resistance to ampicillin, carbenicillin, and related antibiotics
   7860..8448    +  rep_origin     ori: high-copy-number ColE1/pMB1/pBR322/pUC origin of replication
