>Addgene plasmid #165587 | px330 CBP gRNA | addgene full sequence | sequence record 327079 | Addgene NGS Result
TGTGATGCTCGTCAGGGGGGCGGAGCCTATGGAAAAACGCCAGCAACGCGGCCTTTTTACGGTTCCTGGC
CTTTTGCTGGCCTTTTGCTCACATGTGAGGGCCTATTTCCCATGATTCCTTCATATTTGCATATACGATA
CAAGGCTGTTAGAGAGATAATTGGAATTAATTTGACTGTAAACACAAAGATATTAGTACAAAATACGTGA
CGTAGAAAGTAATAATTTCTTGGGTAGTTTGCAGTTTTAAAATTATGTTTTAAAATGGACTATCATATGC
TTACCGTAACTTGAAAGTATTTCGATTTCTTGGCTTTATATATCTTGTGGAAAGGACGAAACACCGCCAT
TGGGGATCAGCTCATCGTTTTAGAGCTAGAAATAGCAAGTTAAAATAAGGCTAGTCCGTTATCAACTTGA
AAAAGTGGCACCGAGTCGGTGCTTTTTTGTTTTAGAGCTAGAAATAGCAAGTTAAAATAAGGCTAGTCCG
TTTTTAGCGCGTGCGCCAATTCTGCAGACAAATGGCTCTAGAGGTACCCGTTACATAACTTACGGTAAAT
GGCCCGCCTGGCTGACCGCCCAACGACCCCCGCCCATTGACGTCAATAGTAACGCCAATAGGGACTTTCC
ATTGACGTCAATGGGTGGAGTATTTACGGTAAACTGCCCACTTGGCAGTACATCAAGTGTATCATATGCC
AAGTACGCCCCCTATTGACGTCAATGACGGTAAATGGCCCGCCTGGCATTGTGCCCAGTACATGACCTTA
TGGGACTTTCCTACTTGGCAGTACATCTACGTATTAGTCATCGCTATTACCATGGTCGAGGTGAGCCCCA
CGTTCTGCTTCACTCTCCCCATCTCCCCCCCCTCCCCACCCCCAATTTTGTATTTATTTATTTTTTAATT
ATTTTGTGCAGCGATGGGGGCGGGGGGGGGCGGGGCGGGGCGAGGGGCGGGGCGGGGCGAGGCGGAGAGG
TGCGGCGGCAGCCAATCAGAGCGGCGCGCTCCGAAAGTTTCCTTTTATGGCGAGGCGGCGGCGGCGGCGG
CCCTATAAAAAGCGAAGCGCGCGGCGGGCGGGAGTCGCTGCGCGCTGCCTTCGCCCCGTGCCCCGCTCCG
CCGCCGCCTCGCGCCGCCCGCCCCGGCTCTGACTGACCGCGTTACTCCCACAGGTGAGCGGGCGGGACGG
CCCTTCTCCTCCGGGCTGTAATTAGCTGAGCAAGAGGTAAGGGTTTAAGGGATGGTTGGTTGGTGGGGTA
TTAATGTTTAATTACCTGGAGCACCTGCCTGAAATCACTTTTTTTCAGGTTGGACCGGTGCCACCATGGA
CTATAAGGACCACGACGGAGACTACAAGGATCATGATATTGATTACAAAGACGATGACGATAAGATGGCC
CCAAAGAAGAAGCGGAAGGTCGGTATCCACGGAGTCCCAGCAGCCGACAAGAAGTACAGCATCGGCCTGG
ACATCGGCACCAACTCTGTGGGCTGGGCCGTGATCACCGACGAGTACAAGGTGCCCAGCAAGAAATTCAA
GGTGCTGGGCAACACCGACCGGCACAGCATCAAGAAGAACCTGATCGGAGCCCTGCTGTTCGACAGCGGC
GAAACAGCCGAGGCCACCCGGCTGAAGAGAACCGCCAGAAGAAGATACACCAGACGGAAGAACCGGATCT
GCTATCTGCAAGAGATCTTCAGCAACGAGATGGCCAAGGTGGACGACAGCTTCTTCCACAGACTGGAAGA
GTCCTTCCTGGTGGAAGAGGATAAGAAGCACGAGCGGCACCCCATCTTCGGCAACATCGTGGACGAGGTG
GCCTACCACGAGAAGTACCCCACCATCTACCACCTGAGAAAGAAACTGGTGGACAGCACCGACAAGGCCG
ACCTGCGGCTGATCTATCTGGCCCTGGCCCACATGATCAAGTTCCGGGGCCACTTCCTGATCGAGGGCGA
CCTGAACCCCGACAACAGCGACGTGGACAAGCTGTTCATCCAGCTGGTGCAGACCTACAACCAGCTGTTC
GAGGAAAACCCCATCAACGCCAGCGGCGTGGACGCCAAGGCCATCCTGTCTGCCAGACTGAGCAAGAGCA
GACGGCTGGAAAATCTGATCGCCCAGCTGCCCGGCGAGAAGAAGAATGGCCTGTTCGGAAACCTGATTGC
CCTGAGCCTGGGCCTGACCCCCAACTTCAAGAGCAACTTCGACCTGGCCGAGGATGCCAAACTGCAGCTG
AGCAAGGACACCTACGACGACGACCTGGACAACCTGCTGGCCCAGATCGGCGACCAGTACGCCGACCTGT
TTCTGGCCGCCAAGAACCTGTCCGACGCCATCCTGCTGAGCGACATCCTGAGAGTGAACACCGAGATCAC
CAAGGCCCCCCTGAGCGCCTCTATGATCAAGAGATACGACGAGCACCACCAGGACCTGACCCTGCTGAAA
GCTCTCGTGCGGCAGCAGCTGCCTGAGAAGTACAAAGAGATTTTCTTCGACCAGAGCAAGAACGGCTACG
CCGGCTACATTGACGGCGGAGCCAGCCAGGAAGAGTTCTACAAGTTCATCAAGCCCATCCTGGAAAAGAT
GGACGGCACCGAGGAACTGCTCGTGAAGCTGAACAGAGAGGACCTGCTGCGGAAGCAGCGGACCTTCGAC
AACGGCAGCATCCCCCACCAGATCCACCTGGGAGAGCTGCACGCCATTCTGCGGCGGCAGGAAGATTTTT
ACCCATTCCTGAAGGACAACCGGGAAAAGATCGAGAAGATCCTGACCTTCCGCATCCCCTACTACGTGGG
CCCTCTGGCCAGGGGAAACAGCAGATTCGCCTGGATGACCAGAAAGAGCGAGGAAACCATCACCCCCTGG
AACTTCGAGGAAGTGGTGGACAAGGGCGCTTCCGCCCAGAGCTTCATCGAGCGGATGACCAACTTCGATA
AGAACCTGCCCAACGAGAAGGTGCTGCCCAAGCACAGCCTGCTGTACGAGTACTTCACCGTGTATAACGA
GCTGACCAAAGTGAAATACGTGACCGAGGGAATGAGAAAGCCCGCCTTCCTGAGCGGCGAGCAGAAAAAG
GCCATCGTGGACCTGCTGTTCAAGACCAACCGGAAAGTGACCGTGAAGCAGCTGAAAGAGGACTACTTCA
AGAAAATCGAGTGCTTCGACTCCGTGGAAATCTCCGGCGTGGAAGATCGGTTCAACGCCTCCCTGGGCAC
ATACCACGATCTGCTGAAAATTATCAAGGACAAGGACTTCCTGGACAATGAGGAAAACGAGGACATTCTG
GAAGATATCGTGCTGACCCTGACACTGTTTGAGGACAGAGAGATGATCGAGGAACGGCTGAAAACCTATG
CCCACCTGTTCGACGACAAAGTGATGAAGCAGCTGAAGCGGCGGAGATACACCGGCTGGGGCAGGCTGAG
CCGGAAGCTGATCAACGGCATCCGGGACAAGCAGTCCGGCAAGACAATCCTGGATTTCCTGAAGTCCGAC
GGCTTCGCCAACAGAAACTTCATGCAGCTGATCCACGACGACAGCCTGACCTTTAAAGAGGACATCCAGA
AAGCCCAGGTGTCCGGCCAGGGCGATAGCCTGCACGAGCACATTGCCAATCTGGCCGGCAGCCCCGCCAT
TAAGAAGGGCATCCTGCAGACAGTGAAGGTGGTGGACGAGCTCGTGAAAGTGATGGGCCGGCACAAGCCC
GAGAACATCGTGATCGAAATGGCCAGAGAGAACCAGACCACCCAGAAGGGACAGAAGAACAGCCGCGAGA
GAATGAAGCGGATCGAAGAGGGCATCAAAGAGCTGGGCAGCCAGATCCTGAAAGAACACCCCGTGGAAAA
CACCCAGCTGCAGAACGAGAAGCTGTACCTGTACTACCTGCAGAATGGGCGGGATATGTACGTGGACCAG
GAACTGGACATCAACCGGCTGTCCGACTACGATGTGGACCATATCGTGCCTCAGAGCTTTCTGAAGGACG
ACTCCATCGACAACAAGGTGCTGACCAGAAGCGACAAGAACCGGGGCAAGAGCGACAACGTGCCCTCCGA
AGAGGTCGTGAAGAAGATGAAGAACTACTGGCGGCAGCTGCTGAACGCCAAGCTGATTACCCAGAGAAAG
TTCGACAATCTGACCAAGGCCGAGAGAGGCGGCCTGAGCGAACTGGATAAGGCCGGCTTCATCAAGAGAC
AGCTGGTGGAAACCCGGCAGATCACAAAGCACGTGGCACAGATCCTGGACTCCCGGATGAACACTAAGTA
CGACGAGAATGACAAGCTGATCCGGGAAGTGAAAGTGATCACCCTGAAGTCCAAGCTGGTGTCCGATTTC
CGGAAGGATTTCCAGTTTTACAAAGTGCGCGAGATCAACAACTACCACCACGCCCACGACGCCTACCTGA
ACGCCGTCGTGGGAACCGCCCTGATCAAAAAGTACCCTAAGCTGGAAAGCGAGTTCGTGTACGGCGACTA
CAAGGTGTACGACGTGCGGAAGATGATCGCCAAGAGCGAGCAGGAAATCGGCAAGGCTACCGCCAAGTAC
TTCTTCTACAGCAACATCATGAACTTTTTCAAGACCGAGATTACCCTGGCCAACGGCGAGATCCGGAAGC
GGCCTCTGATCGAGACAAACGGCGAAACCGGGGAGATCGTGTGGGATAAGGGCCGGGATTTTGCCACCGT
GCGGAAAGTGCTGAGCATGCCCCAAGTGAATATCGTGAAAAAGACCGAGGTGCAGACAGGCGGCTTCAGC
AAAGAGTCTATCCTGCCCAAGAGGAACAGCGATAAGCTGATCGCCAGAAAGAAGGACTGGGACCCTAAGA
AGTACGGCGGCTTCGACAGCCCCACCGTGGCCTATTCTGTGCTGGTGGTGGCCAAAGTGGAAAAGGGCAA
GTCCAAGAAACTGAAGAGTGTGAAAGAGCTGCTGGGGATCACCATCATGGAAAGAAGCAGCTTCGAGAAG
AATCCCATCGACTTTCTGGAAGCCAAGGGCTACAAAGAAGTGAAAAAGGACCTGATCATCAAGCTGCCTA
AGTACTCCCTGTTCGAGCTGGAAAACGGCCGGAAGAGAATGCTGGCCTCTGCCGGCGAACTGCAGAAGGG
AAACGAACTGGCCCTGCCCTCCAAATATGTGAACTTCCTGTACCTGGCCAGCCACTATGAGAAGCTGAAG
GGCTCCCCCGAGGATAATGAGCAGAAACAGCTGTTTGTGGAACAGCACAAGCACTACCTGGACGAGATCA
TCGAGCAGATCAGCGAGTTCTCCAAGAGAGTGATCCTGGCCGACGCTAATCTGGACAAAGTGCTGTCCGC
CTACAACAAGCACCGGGATAAGCCCATCAGAGAGCAGGCCGAGAATATCATCCACCTGTTTACCCTGACC
AATCTGGGAGCCCCTGCCGCCTTCAAGTACTTTGACACCACCATCGACCGGAAGAGGTACACCAGCACCA
AAGAGGTGCTGGACGCCACCCTGATCCACCAGAGCATCACCGGCCTGTACGAGACACGGATCGACCTGTC
TCAGCTGGGAGGCGACAAAAGGCCGGCGGCCACGAAAAAGGCCGGCCAGGCAAAAAAGAAAAAGTAAGAA
TTCCTAGAGCTCGCTGATCAGCCTCGACTGTGCCTTCTAGTTGCCAGCCATCTGTTGTTTGCCCCTCCCC
CGTGCCTTCCTTGACCCTGGAAGGTGCCACTCCCACTGTCCTTTCCTAATAAAATGAGGAAATTGCATCG
CATTGTCTGAGTAGGTGTCATTCTATTCTGGGGGGTGGGGTGGGGCAGGACAGCAAGGGGGAGGATTGGG
AAGAGAATAGCAGGCATGCTGGGGAGCGGCCGCAGGAACCCCTAGTGATGGAGTTGGCCACTCCCTCTCT
GCGCGCTCGCTCGCTCACTGAGGCCGGGCGACCAAAGGTCGCCCGACGCCCGGGCTTTGCCCGGGCGGCC
TCAGTGAGCGAGCGAGCGCGCAGCTGCCTGCAGGGGCGCCTGATGCGGTATTTTCTCCTTACGCATCTGT
GCGGTATTTCACACCGCATA
[95 nt withheld, positions 6041-6135]
T
[46 nt withheld, positions 6137-6182]
C
[141 nt withheld, positions 6184-6324]
CCTTTGACGTTGGAGTCCACGTTCTTT
[37 nt withheld, positions 6352-6388]
ACTCTATCTCGGGCTATTCTTTTGATTTATAAGGGATTTTGCCGATTTCGGTCTATTGGTTAAAAAATGA
GCTGATTTAACAAAAATTTAACGCGAATTTTAACAAAATATTAACGTTTACAATTTTATGGTGCACTCTC
AGTACAATCTGCTCTGATGCCGCATAGTTAAGCCAGCCCCGACACCCGCCAACACCCGCTGACGCGCCCT
GACGGGCTTGTCTGCTCCCGGCATCCGCTTACAGACAAGCTGTGACCGTCTCCGGGAGCTGCATGTGTCA
GAGGTTTTCACCGTCATCACCGAAACGCGCGAGACGAAAGGGCCTCGTGATACGCCTATTTTTATAGGTT
AATGTCATGATAATAATGGTTTCTTAGACGTCAGGTGGCACTTTTCGGGGAAATGTGCGCGGAACCCCTA
TTTGTTTATTTTTCTAAATACATTCAAATATGTATCCGCTCATGAGACAATAACCCTGATAAATGCTTCA
ATAATATTGAAAAAGGAAGAGTATGAGTATTCAACATTTCCGTGTCGCCCTTATTCCCTTTTTTGCGGCA
TTTTGCCTTCCTGTTTTTGCTCACCCAGAAACGCTGGTGAAAGTAAAAGATGCTGAAGATCAGTTGGGTG
CACGAGTGGGTTACATCGAACTGGATCTCAACAGCGGTAAGATCCTTGAGAGTTTTCGCCCCGAAGAACG
TTTTCCAATGATGAGCACTTTTAAAGTTCTGCTATGTGGCGCGGTATTATCCCGTATTGACGCCGGGCAA
GAGCAACTCGGTCGCCGCATACACTATTCTCAGAATGACTTGGTTGAGTACTCACCAGTCACAGAAAAGC
ATCTTACGGATGGCATGACAGTAAGAGAATTATGCAGTGCTGCCATAACCATGAGTGATAACACTGCGGC
CAACTTACTTCTGACAACGATCGGAGGACCGAAGGAGCTAACCGCTTTTTTGCACAACATGGGGGATCAT
GTAACTCGCCTTGATCGTTGGGAACCGGAGCTGAATGAAGCCATACCAAACGACGAGCGTGACACCACGA
TGCCTGTAGCAATGGCAACAACGTTGCGCAAACTATTAACTGGCGAACTACTTACTCTAGCTTCCCGGCA
ACAATTAATAGACTGGATGGAGGCGGATAAAGTTGCAGGACCACTTCTGCGCTCGGCCCTTCCGGCTGGC
TGGTTTATTGCTGATAAATCTGGAGCCGGTGAGCGTGGAAGCCGCGGTATCATTGCAGCACTGGGGCCAG
ATGGTAAGCCCTCCCGTATCGTAGTTATCTACACGACGGGGAGTCAGGCAACTATGGATGAACGAAATAG
ACAGATCGCTGAGATAGGTGCCTCACTGATTAAGCATTGGTAACTGTCAGACCAAGTTTACTCATATATA
CTTTAGATTGATTTAAAACTTCATTTTTAATTTAAAAGGATCTAGGTGAAGATCCTTTTTGATAATCTCA
TGACCAAAATCCCTTAACGTGAGTTTTCGTTCCACTGAGCGTCAGACCCCGTAGAAAAGATCAAAGGATC
TTCTTGAGATCCTTTTTTTCTGCGCGTAATCTGCTGCTTGCAAACAAAAAAACCACCGCTACCAGCGGTG
GTTTGTTTGCCGGATCAAGAGCTACCAACTCTTTTTCCGAAGGTAACTGGCTTCAGCAGAGCGCAGATAC
CAAATACTGTTCTTCTAGTGTAGCCGTAGTTAGGCCACCACTTCAAGAACTCTGTAGCACCGCCTACATA
CCTCGCTCTGCTAATCCTGTTACCAGTGGCTGCTGCCAGTGGCGATAAGTCGTGTCTTACCGGGTTGGAC
TCAAGACGATAGTTACCGGATAAGGCGCAGCGGTCGGGCTGAACGGGGGGTTCGTGCACACAGCCCAGCT
TGGAGCGAACGACCTACACCGAACTGAGATACCTACAGCGTGAGCTATGAGAAAGCGCCACGCTTCCCGA
AGGGAGAAAGGCGGACAGGTATCCGGTAAGCGGCAGGGTCGGAACAGGAGAGCGCACGAGGGAGCTTCCA
GGGGGAAACGCCTGGTATCTTTATAGTCCTGTCGGGTTTCGCCACCTCTGACTTGAGCGTCGATTTT
Features (pLannotate 1.2.2; 18 found; start..end, strand, type, name):
     97..337     +  promoter       U6 promoter: RNA polymerase III promoter for human U6 snRNA
    367..442     +  misc_RNA       gRNA scaffold: guide RNA scaffold for the Streptococcus pyogenes CRISPR/Cas9 system
    449..492     +  misc_RNA       gRNA scaffold (fragment): guide RNA scaffold for the Streptococcus pyogenes CRISPR/Cas9 system
    539..824     +  enhancer       CMV enhancer: human cytomegalovirus immediate early enhancer; contains an 18-bp deletion relative to the standard CMV enhancer
    826..1080    +  promoter       chicken β-actin promoter: contains a 21-bp deletion relative to the standard chicken β-actin promoter
   1081..1308    +  intron         hybrid intron: hybrid between chicken β-actin (CBA) and minute virus of mice (MMV) introns (Gray et al., 2011)
   1446..3047    +  CDS            Cas9(N): N-terminal portion of Streptococcus pyogenes Cas9 (Zetsche et al., 2015)
   3048..5546    +  CDS            Cas9(C): C-terminal portion of Streptococcus pyogenes Cas9 (Zetsche et al., 2015)
   5547..5594    +  CDS            nucleoplasmin NLS: bipartite nuclear localization signal from nucleoplasmin
   5628..5739    +  polyA_signal   bGH poly(A) signal: bovine growth hormone polyadenylation signal
   5844..5984    +  repeat_region  AAV2 ITR: inverted terminal repeat of adeno-associated virus serotype 2 inverted
   5989..6040    -  misc_feature   bom (fragment): basis of mobility region from pBR322
   6059..6514    +  rep_origin     f1 ori (sequence partly withheld): f1 bacteriophage origin of replication; arrow indicates direction of (+) strand synthesis
   6515..6564    -  misc_feature   bom (fragment): basis of mobility region from pBR322
   6666..6701    -  CDS            rop (fragment): Rop protein, which maintains plasmids at low copy number; rop
   6796..6900    +  promoter       AmpR promoter: bla
   6901..7761    +  CDS            AmpR: β-lactamase; bla; confers resistance to ampicillin, carbenicillin, and related antibiotics
   7932..35      +  rep_origin     ori (across the origin): high-copy-number ColE1/pMB1/pBR322/pUC origin of replication
