[The description below was written by a language model from this plasmid's Addgene catalogue record and pLannotate feature annotations shown in this document.]
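Description:
px330 CBP gRNA is a mammalian expression plasmid built on the px330 backbone, an all-in-one CRISPR/Cas9 vector that delivers both a single guide RNA and Streptococcus pyogenes Cas9 from one molecule. It is propagated in E. coli as a high-copy plasmid through a ColE1/pUC-type origin and selected with ampicillin via the bla (AmpR) gene. An f1/M13 phage origin is also present, along with small remnants of pBR322 bom and rop sequences. A single AAV2 inverted terminal repeat lies downstream of the Cas9 cassette; with only one ITR annotated, this appears to be a backbone remnant rather than a functional AAV packaging arrangement.

The guide cassette consists of the human U6 RNA polymerase III promoter followed by a short gap, where the targeting spacer sits, and the S. pyogenes gRNA scaffold; a second, partial scaffold fragment is annotated just after it. The guide is directed against mouse Crebbp (CBP), but the record does not give the spacer sequence or the cloning sites. Cas9 is driven by a hybrid promoter made of the CMV enhancer, chicken β-actin promoter and a hybrid CBA/MVM intron. The coding sequence, annotated as contiguous N- and C-terminal portions, ends in a nucleoplasmin bipartite nuclear localization signal and a bGH polyadenylation signal.

The stated purpose is insertion of a degron at CBP, implying that the plasmid supplies the targeted double-strand break for knock-in of a degron tag into the endogenous mouse locus; any donor template would be provided separately and is not part of this record. The sequencing-derived (8,485 nt) and depositor (8,509 nt) sequences differ slightly in length but show the same feature organization.
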