Addgene plasmid #165587: px330 CBP gRNA
Purpose: insertin of CBP degrom
Depositing lab: Cornelis Murre. Depositing organization: University of California, San Diego (UCSD). Publication: Calcium signaling instructs NIPBL recruitment at active enhancers and promoters via distinct mechanisms to reconstruct genome compartmentalization. Zhu Y, Denholtz M, Lu H, Murre C. Genes Dev. 2021 Jan 1;35(1-2):65-81. doi: 10.1101/gad.343475.120. Epub 2020 Dec 17. PubMed 33334824.
Backbone
  Vector backbone: px330
  Vector type: Mammalian Expression
Growth in bacteria
  Bacterial resistance: Ampicillin, 100 μg/mL
  Growth temperature: 37°C
  Growth strain: DH5alpha
  Copy number: High Copy
Gene/Insert
  Gene/Insert name: CBP
  gRNA/shRNA sequence: N/A
  Species: M. musculus (mouse)
  Mutation: NA
  Entrez Gene: Crebbp (a.k.a. CBP, CBP/p300, KAT3A, p300/CBP)
  Cloning method: Restriction Enzyme; 5′ cloning site Unknown (unknown if destroyed)
Terms and licenses: Academic/Nonprofit Terms; Industry Terms: Not Available to Industry
How to cite: px330 CBP gRNA was a gift from Cornelis Murre (Addgene plasmid # 165587 ; http://n2t.net/addgene:165587 ; RRID:Addgene_165587)
